>Addgene plasmid #50043 | pMSCV-BTK-mCherry | depositor full sequence | sequence record 74808 | BTK
TGAAAGACCCCACCTGTAGGTTTGGCAAGCTAGCTTAAGTAACGCCATTTTGCAAGGCATGGAAAATACA
TAACTGAGAATAGAGAAGTTCAGATCAAGGTTAGGAACAGAGAGACAGCAGAATATGGGCCAAACAGGAT
ATCTGTGGTAAGCAGTTCCTGCCCCGGCTCAGGGCCAAGAACAGATGGTCCCCAGATGCGGTCCCGCCCT
CAGCAGTTTCTAGAGAACCATCAGATGTTTCCAGGGTGCCCCAAGGACCTGAAATGACCCTGTGCCTTAT
TTGAACTAACCAATCAGTTCGCTTCTCGCTTCTGTTCGCGCGCTTCTGCTCCCCGAGCTCAATAAAAGAG
CCCACAACCCCTCACTCGGCGCGCCAGTCCTCCGATAGACTGCGTCGCCCGGGTACCCGTATTCCCAATA
AAGCCTCTTGCTGTTTGCATCCGAATCGTGGACTCGCTGATCCTTGGGAGGGTCTCCTCAGATTGATTGA
CTGCCCACCTCGGGGGTCTTTCATTTGGAGGTTCCACCGAGATTTGGAGACCCCTGCCCAGGGACCACCG
ACCCCCCCGCCGGGAGGTAAGCTGGCCAGCGGTCGTTTCGTGTCTGTCTCTGTCTTTGTGCGTGTTTGTG
CCGGCATCTAATGTTTGCGCCTGCGTCTGTACTAGTTAGCTAACTAGCTCTGTATCTGGCGGACCCGTGG
TGGAACTGACGAGTTCTGAACACCCGGCCGCAACCCTGGGAGACGTCCCAGGGACTTTGGGGGCCGTTTT
TGTGGCCCGACCTGAGGAAGGGAGTCGATGTGGAATCCGACCCCGTCAGGATATGTGGTTCTGGTAGGAG
ACGAGAACCTAAAACAGTTCCCGCCTCCGTCTGAATTTTTGCTTTCGGTTTGGAACCGAAGCCGCGCGTC
TTGTCTGCTGCAGCGCTGCAGCATCGTTCTGTGTTGTCTCTGTCTGACTGTGTTTCTGTATTTGTCTGAA
AATTAGGGCCAGACTGTTACCACTCCCTTAAGTTTGACCTTAGGTCACTGGAAAGATGTCGAGCGGATCG
CTCACAACCAGTCGGTAGATGTCAAGAAGAGACGTTGGGTTACCTTCTGCTCTGCAGAATGGCCAACCTT
TAACGTCGGATGGCCGCGAGACGGCACCTTTAACCGAGACCTCATCACCCAGGTTAAGATCAAGGTCTTT
TCACCTGGCCCGCATGGACACCCAGACCAGGTCCCCTACATCGTGACCTGGGAAGCCTTGGCTTTTGACC
CCCCTCCCTGGGTCAAGCCCTTTGTACACCCTAAGCCTCCGCCTCCTCTTCCTCCATCCGCCCCGTCTCT
CCCCCTTGAACCTCCTCGTTCGACCCCGCCTCGATCCTCCCTTTATCCAGCCCTCACTCCTTCTCTAGGC
GCCGGAATTAGATCTCTCGAGGCCACCATGGCTGCAGTGATACTGGAGAGCATCTTTCTGAAGCGCTCCC
AGCAGAAAAAGAAAACATCACCTTTAAACTTCAAGAAGCGCCTGTTTCTCTTGACTGTACACAAACTTTC
ATACTATGAATATGACTTTGAACGTGGGAGAAGAGGCAGTAAGAAAGGTTCAATAGATGTTGAGAAGATC
ACCTGTGTTGAAACAGTAATTCCTGAAAAAAATCCCCCACCAGAAAGACAGATTCCGAGGAGAGGTGAGG
AGTCTAGTGAAATGGAACAGATTTCAATCATTGAAAGGTTCCCGTACCCATTCCAGGTTGTATATGATGA
AGGACCTCTCTATGTTTTCTCCCCAACTGAAGAGCTGAGAAAGCGCTGGATTCACCAGCTCAAAAATGTA
ATCCGGTACAATAGTGACCTGGTACAGAAATACCATCCTTGCTTCTGGATTGATGGACAGTATCTCTGCT
GCTCTCAGACAGCCAAGAATGCTATGGGCTGCCAAATTTTGGAGAACAGGAATGGAAGCTTAAAACCTGG
GAGTTCTCATCGAAAAACGAAAAAGCCTCTTCCCCCTACCCCAGAGGAAGATCAGATCTTGAAAAAACCG
CTTCCCCCGGAGCCAACAGCAGCACCAATCTCCACAACCGAGCTGAAAAAGGTCGTGGCCCTTTATGATT
ACATGCCAATGAACGCAAATGACTTACAATTGCGAAAGGGCGAGGAGTATTTTATCCTGGAGGAGAGCAA
CCTACCGTGGTGGCGAGCACGAGATAAAAATGGGCAGGAAGGCTACATCCCAAGTAACTATATCACTGAA
GCTGAGGACTCCATAGAGATGTATGAGTGGTATTCCAAGCACATGACTCGAAGTCAAGCTGAGCAACTGC
TAAAGCAAGAGGGGAAAGAAGGAGGTTTCATTGTCAGAGACTCCAGCAAAGCTGGAAAATACACCGTGTC
TGTGTTTGCTAAATCTACTGGGGAGCCTCAAGGGGTGATCCGCCATTACGTTGTGTGTTCCACGCCACAG
AGCCAGTATTACCTGGCTGAGAAACACCTCTTCAGCACCATCCCTGAGCTCATTAACTACCATCAACACA
ACTCTGCAGGCCTCATATCCAGGCTGAAATATCCTGTGTCTAAACAAAACAAAAACGCGCCTTCTACTGC
AGGCCTGGGCTATGGATCATGGGAAATTGATCCAAAGGACCTCACCTTCTTGAAGGAGCTTGGGACTGGA
CAATTCGGTGTCGTGAAATATGGGAAGTGGAGGGGCCAATATGATGTGGCCATCAAGATGATCAGAGAAG
GTTCCATGTCGGAGGATGAATTCATTGAAGAAGCCAAAGTCATGATGAATCTTTCCCATGAGAAGCTGGT
GCAGTTGTATGGCGTCTGCACCAAACAACGCCCCATCTTCATCATCACCGAGTACATGGCTAATGGCTGC
CTCTTGAACTACCTGAGGGAGATGCGGCACCGCTTCCAGACACAGCAGCTGCTTGAGATGTGCAAAGATG
TCTGTGAAGCAATGGAATACTTGGAGTCGAAGCAGTTCCTTCACAGAGACCTGGCAGCTCGAAACTGTTT
GGTAAACGATCAAGGAGTTGTGAAAGTATCTGACTTTGGCCTGTCTAGGTATGTCCTTGATGATGAGTAC
ACCAGCTCTGTAGGCTCCAAGTTTCCAGTCCGGTGGTCTCCACCAGAAGTGCTTATGTATAGCAAGTTCA
GCAGCAAATCTGACATCTGGGCTTTTGGGGTTTTAATGTGGGAGATCTACTCCCTGGGGAAGATGCCGTA
TGAGAGATTTACTAACAGTGAGACAGCAGAACACATTGCTCAAGGCTTACGTCTCTACAGGCCTCATCTG
GCATCAGAGAGGGTATATACCATCATGTACAGCTGCTGGCACGAGAAAGCAGATGAACGTCCTAGTTTCA
AAATTCTCTTGAGTAACATTCTAGATGTGATGGATGAAGAATCCCCTAGGGGAGGAGGAGGATCAGGAGG
AGGAGGATCAGTGAGCAAGGGCGAGGAGGATAACATGGCCATCATCAAGGAGTTCATGCGCTTCAAGGTG
CACATGGAGGGCTCCGTGAACGGCCACGAGTTCGAGATCGAGGGCGAGGGCGAGGGCCGCCCCTACGAGG
GCACCCAGACCGCCAAGCTGAAGGTGACCAAGGGCGGCCCCCTGCCCTTCGCCTGGGACATCCTGTCCCC
TCAGTTCATGTACGGCTCCAAGGCCTACGTGAAGCACCCCGCCGACATCCCCGACTACTTGAAGCTGTCC
TTCCCCGAGGGCTTCAAGTGGGAGCGCGTGATGAACTTCGAGGACGGCGGCGTGGTGACCGTGACCCAGG
ACTCCTCCCTGCAGGACGGCGAGTTCATCTACAAGGTGAAGCTGCGCGGCACCAACTTCCCCTCCGACGG
CCCCGTAATGCAGAAGAAGACCATGGGCTGGGAGGCCTCCTCCGAGCGGATGTACCCCGAGGACGGCGCC
CTGAAGGGCGAGATCAAGCAGAGGCTGAAGCTGAAGGACGGCGGCCACTACGACGCCGAGGTCAAGACCA
CCTACAAGGCCAAGAAGCCCGTGCAGCTGCCCGGCGCCTACAACGTCAACATCAAGCTGGACATCACCTC
CCACAACGAGGACTACACCATCGTGGAACAGTACGAGCGCGCCGAGGGCCGCCACTCCACCGGCGGCATG
GACGAGCTGTACAAGTAGGGAATTCTACCGGGTAGGGGAGGCGCTTTTCCCAAGGCAGTCTGGAGCATGC
GCTTTAGCAGCCCCGCTGGGCACTTGGCGCTACACAAGTGGCCTCTGGCCTCGCACACATTCCACATCCA
CCGGTAGGCGCCAACCGGCTCCGTTCTTTGGTGGCCCCTTCGCGCCACCTTCTACTCCTCCCCTAGTCAG
GAAGTTCCCCCCCGCCCCGCAGCTCGCGTCGTGCAGGACGTGACAAATGGAAGTAGCACGTCTCACTAGT
CTCGTGCAGATGGACAGCACCGCTGAGCAATGGAAGCGGGTAGGCCTTTGGGGCAGCGGCCAATAGCAGC
TTTGCTCCTTCGCTTTCTGGGCTCAGAGGCTGGGAAGGGGTGGGTCCGGGGGCGGGCTCAGGGGCGGGCT
CAGGGGCGGGGCGGGCGCCCGAAGGTCCTCCGGAGGCCCGGCATTCTGCACGCTTCAAAAGCGCACGTCT
GCCGCGCTGTTCTCCTCTTCCTCATCTCCGGGCCTTTCGACCTGCAGCCCAAGCTTACCATGACCGAGTA
CAAGCCCACGGTGCGCCTCGCCACCCGCGACGACGTCCCCAGGGCCGTACGCACCCTCGCCGCCGCGTTC
GCCGACTACCCCGCCACGCGCCACACCGTCGATCCGGACCGCCACATCGAGCGGGTCACCGAGCTGCAAG
AACTCTTCCTCACGCGCGTCGGGCTCGACATCGGCAAGGTGTGGGTCGCGGACGACGGCGCCGCGGTGGC
GGTCTGGACCACGCCGGAGAGCGTCGAAGCGGGGGCGGTGTTCGCCGAGATCGGCCCGCGCATGGCCGAG
TTGAGCGGTTCCCGGCTGGCCGCGCAGCAACAGATGGAAGGCCTCCTGGCGCCGCACCGGCCCAAGGAGC
CCGCGTGGTTCCTGGCCACCGTCGGCGTCTCGCCCGACCACCAGGGCAAGGGTCTGGGCAGCGCCGTCGT
GCTCCCCGGAGTGGAGGCGGCCGAGCGCGCCGGGGTGCCCGCCTTCCTGGAGACCTCCGCGCCCCGCAAC
CTCCCCTTCTACGAGCGGCTCGGCTTCACCGTCACCGCCGACGTCGAGGTGCCCGAAGGACCGCGCACCT
GGTGCATGACCCGCAAGCCCGGTGCCTGACGCCCGCCCCACGACCCGCAGCGCCCGACCGAAAGGAGCGC
ACGACCCCATGCATCGATAAAATAAAAGATTTTATTTAGTCTCCAGAAAAAGGGGGGAATGAAAGACCCC
ACCTGTAGGTTTGGCAAGCTAGCTTAAGTAACGCCATTTTGCAAGGCATGGAAAATACATAACTGAGAAT
AGAGAAGTTCAGATCAAGGTTAGGAACAGAGAGACAGCAGAATATGGGCCAAACAGGATATCTGTGGTAA
GCAGTTCCTGCCCCGGCTCAGGGCCAAGAACAGATGGTCCCCAGATGCGGTCCCGCCCTCAGCAGTTTCT
AGAGAACCATCAGATGTTTCCAGGGTGCCCCAAGGACCTGAAATGACCCTGTGCCTTATTTGAACTAACC
AATCAGTTCGCTTCTCGCTTCTGTTCGCGCGCTTCTGCTCCCCGAGCTCAATAAAAGAGCCCACAACCCC
TCACTCGGCGCGCCAGTCCTCCGATAGACTGCGTCGCCCGGGTACCCGTGTATCCAATAAACCCTCTTGC
AGTTGCATCCGACTTGTGGTCTCGCTGTTCCTTGGGAGGGTCTCCTCTGAGTGATTGACTACCCGTCAGC
GGGGGTCTTTCATGGGTAACAGTTTCTTGAAGTTGGAGAACAACATTCTGAGGGTAGGAGTCGAATATTA
AGTAATCCTGACTCAATTAGCCACTGTTTTGAATCCACATACTCCAATACTCCTGAAATAGTTCATTATG
GACAGCGCAGAAGAGCTGGGGAGAATTAATTCGTAATCATGGTCATAGCTGTTTCCTGTGTGAAATTGTT
ATCCGCTCACAATTCCACACAACATACGAGCCGGAAGCATAAAGTGTAAAGCCTGGGGTGCCTAATGAGT
GAGCTAACTCACATTAATTGCGTTGCGCTCACTGCCCGCTTTCCAGTCGGGAAACCTGTCGTGCCAGCTG
CATTAATGAATCGGCCAACGCGCGGGGAGAGGCGGTTTGCGTATTGGGCGCTCTTCCGCTTCCTCGCTCA
CTGACTCGCTGCGCTCGGTCGTTCGGCTGCGGCGAGCGGTATCAGCTCACTCAAAGGCGGTAATACGGTT
ATCCACAGAATCAGGGGATAACGCAGGAAAGAACATGTGAGCAAAAGGCCAGCAAAAGGCCAGGAACCGT
AAAAAGGCCGCGTTGCTGGCGTTTTTCCATAGGCTCCGCCCCCCTGACGAGCATCACAAAAATCGACGCT
CAAGTCAGAGGTGGCGAAACCCGACAGGACTATAAAGATACCAGGCGTTTCCCCCTGGAAGCTCCCTCGT
GCGCTCTCCTGTTCCGACCCTGCCGCTTACCGGATACCTGTCCGCCTTTCTCCCTTCGGGAAGCGTGGCG
CTTTCTCATAGCTCACGCTGTAGGTATCTCAGTTCGGTGTAGGTCGTTCGCTCCAAGCTGGGCTGTGTGC
ACGAACCCCCCGTTCAGCCCGACCGCTGCGCCTTATCCGGTAACTATCGTCTTGAGTCCAACCCGGTAAG
ACACGACTTATCGCCACTGGCAGCAGCCACTGGTAACAGGATTAGCAGAGCGAGGTATGTAGGCGGTGCT
ACAGAGTTCTTGAAGTGGTGGCCTAACTACGGCTACACTAGAAGGACAGTATTTGGTATCTGCGCTCTGC
TGAAGCCAGTTACCTTCGGAAAAAGAGTTGGTAGCTCTTGATCCGGCAAACAAACCACCGCTGGTAGCGG
TGGTTTTTTTGTTTGCAAGCAGCAGATTACGCGCAGAAAAAAAGGATCTCAAGAAGATCCTTTGATCTTT
TCTACGGGGTCTGACGCTCAGTGGAACGAAAACTCACGTTAAGGGATTTTGGTCATGAGATTATCAAAAA
GGATCTTCACCTAGATCCTTTTAAATTAAAAATGAAGTTTTAAATCAATCTAAAGTATATATGAGTAAAC
TTGGTCTGACAGTTACCAATGCTTAATCAGTGAGGCACCTATCTCAGCGATCTGTCTATTTCGTTCATCC
ATAGTTGCCTGACTCCCCGTCGTGTAGATAACTACGATACGGGAGGGCTTACCATCTGGCCCCAGTGCTG
CAATGATACCGCGAGACCCACGCTCACCGGCTCCAGATTTATCAGCAATAAACCAGCCAGCCGGAAGGGC
CGAGCGCAGAAGTGGTCCTGCAACTTTATCCGCCTCCATCCAGTCTATTAATTGTTGCCGGGAAGCTAGA
GTAAGTAGTTCGCCAGTTAATAGTTTGCGCAACGTTGTTGCCATTGCTACAGGCATCGTGGTGTCACGCT
CGTCGTTTGGTATGGCTTCATTCAGCTCCGGTTCCCAACGATCAAGGCGAGTTACATGATCCCCCATGTT
GTGCAAAAAAGCGGTTAGCTCCTTCGGTCCTCCGATCGTTGTCAGAAGTAAGTTGGCCGCAGTGTTATCA
CTCATGGTTATGGCAGCACTGCATAATTCTCTTACTGTCATGCCATCCGTAAGATGCTTTTCTGTGACTG
GTGAGTACTCAACCAAGTCATTCTGAGAATAGTGTATGCGGCGACCGAGTTGCTCTTGCCCGGCGTCAAT
ACGGGATAATACCGCGCCACATAGCAGAACTTTAAAAGTGCTCATCATTGGAAAACGTTCTTCGGGGCGA
AAACTCTCAAGGATCTTACCGCTGTTGAGATCCAGTTCGATGTAACCCACTCGTGCACCCAACTGATCTT
CAGCATCTTTTACTTTCACCAGCGTTTCTGGGTGAGCAAAAACAGGAAGGCAAAATGCCGCAAAAAAGGG
AATAAGGGCGACACGGAAATGTTGAATACTCATACTCTTCCTTTTTCAATATTATTGAAGCATTTATCAG
GGTTATTGTCTCATGAGCGGATACATATTTGAATGTATTTAGAAAAATAAACAAATAGGGGTTCCGCGCA
CATTTCCCCGAAAAGTGCCACCTGACGTCTAAGAAACCATTATTATCATGACATTAACCTATAAAAATAG
GCGTATCACGAGGCCCTTTCGTCTCGCGCGTTTCGGTGATGACGGTGAAAACCTCTGACACATGCAGCTC
CCGGAGACGGTCACAGCTTGTCTGTAAGCGGATGCCGGGAGCAGACAAGCCCGTCAGGGCGCGTCAGCGG
GTGTTGGCGGGTGTCGGGGCTGGCTTAACTATGCGGCATCAGAGCAGATTGTACTGAGAGTGCACCATAT
GCGGTGTGAAATACCGCACAGATGCGTAAGGAGAAAATACCGCATCAGGCGCCATTCGCCATTCAGGCTG
CGCAACTGTTGGGAAGGGCGATCGGTGCGGGCCTCTTCGCTATTACGCCAGCTGGCGAAAGGGGGATGTG
CTGCAAGGCGATTAAGTTGGGTAACGCCAGGGTTTTCCCAGTCACGACGTTGTAAAACGACGGCGCAAGG
AATGGTGCATGCAAGGAGATGGCGCCCAACAGTCCCCCGGCCACGGGGCCTGCCACCATACCCACGCCGA
AACAAGCGCTCATGAGCCCGAAGTGGCGAGCCCGATCTTCCCCATCGGTGATGTCGGCGATATAGGCGCC
AGCAACCGCACCTGTGGCGCCGGTGATGCCGGCCACGATGCGTCCGGCGTAGAGGCGATTAGTCCAATTT
GTTAAAGACAGGATATCAGTGGTCCAGGCTCTAGTTTTGACTCAACAATATCACCAGCTGAAGCCTATAG
AGTACGAGCCATAGATAAAATAAAAGATTTTATTTAGTCTCCAGAAAAAGGGGGGAA
Features (pLannotate 1.2.2; 20 found; start..end, strand, type, name):
    579..920     +  misc_feature   MESV Ψ: packaging signal of murine embryonic stem cell virus
    987..1403    +  CDS            gag (truncated): truncated Moloney murine leukemia virus (MMLV) gag gene lacking the start codon
   1428..3404    +  CDS            Btk: BTK_MOUSE - Also known as Bpk. Experimental evidence at protein level: Swiss-Prot protein existence level 1. Non-receptor tyrosine kinase indispensable for B lymphocyte development, differentiation and signaling. Binding of antigen to the B-cell antigen receptor (BCR) triggers signaling that ultimately leads to B-cell activation. After BCR engagement and activation at the plasma membrane, phosphorylates PLCG2 at several sites, igniting the downstream signaling pathway through calcium mobilization, followed by activation of the protein kinase C (PKC) family members. PLCG2 phosphorylation is per
   3441..4145    +  CDS            mCherry: mCherry is a basic (constitutively fluorescent) red fluorescent protein published in 2004, derived from Discosoma sp.. It is reported to be a very rapidly-maturing monomer with low acid sensitivity.
   4160..4659    +  promoter       PGK promoter: mouse phosphoglycerate kinase 1 promoter
   4680..5279    +  CDS            PuroR: puromycin N-acetyltransferase; pac from Streptomyces alboniger; confers resistance to puromycin
   5379..5893    +  LTR            3' LTR: 3' long terminal repeat from murine embryonic stem cell virus
   6086..6102    -  protein_bind   lac operator: The lac repressor binds to the lac operator to inhibit transcription in E. coli. This inhibition can be relieved by adding lactose or isopropyl-β-D-thiogalactopyranoside (IPTG). lac repressor encoded by lacI
   6110..6140    -  promoter       lac promoter: promoter for the E. coli lac operon
   6155..6176    -  protein_bind   CAP binding site: CAP binding activates transcription in the presence of cAMP. E. coli catabolite activator protein
   6189..6281    -  CDS            lacI (fragment): lac repressor; lacI; The lac repressor binds to the lac operator to inhibit transcription in E. coli. This inhibition can be relieved by adding lactose or isopropyl-β-D-thiogalactopyranoside (IPTG).
   6464..7052    -  rep_origin     ori: high-copy-number ColE1/pMB1/pBR322/pUC origin of replication
   7223..8083    -  CDS            AmpR: β-lactamase; bla; confers resistance to ampicillin, carbenicillin, and related antibiotics
   8084..8188    -  promoter       AmpR promoter: bla
   8283..8318    +  CDS            rop (fragment): Rop protein, which maintains plasmids at low copy number; rop
   8420..8519    +  misc_feature   bom (fragment): basis of mobility region from pBR322
   8525..8674    -  CDS            lacZα (fragment): LacZα fragment of β-galactosidase; lacZ fragment
   8674..8875    -  CDS            TcR (fragment): tetracycline efflux protein; tet; confers resistance to tetracycline
   8876..8974    +  CDS            env (fragment): murine leukemia virus gPr80 envelope polyprotein precursor; env; proteolytically cleaved into gp70SU and p15TM subunits
   9016..515     +  LTR            5' LTR (across the origin): 5' long terminal repeat from murine embryonic stem cell virus
