[The description below was written by a language model from this plasmid's Addgene catalogue record and pLannotate feature annotations shown in this document.]
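Description:
pMSCV-BTK-mCherry is a gammaretroviral expression vector built on the Clontech pMSCV backbone, designed to deliver a fluorescently tagged mouse Bruton's tyrosine kinase (Btk) into mammalian cells. In bacteria it is propagated through a high-copy ColE1/pUC-type origin and selected with ampicillin via the β-lactamase gene. Short fragments of lacI, rop, bom, lacZα, TcR and env in the backbone are non-functional remnants of earlier cloning history.

The retroviral cassette is flanked by murine embryonic stem cell virus 5' and 3' LTRs. It includes the MESV Ψ packaging signal and a truncated, start-codon-deficient MMLV gag segment, which together allow the genomic RNA to be encapsidated when gag, pol and env are supplied in trans by a packaging cell line. Downstream lies the mouse Btk coding sequence, inserted between XhoI and AvrII sites, followed by mCherry as a C-terminal fusion partner, so the kinase can be followed by red fluorescence. A separate mouse PGK promoter drives puromycin N-acetyltransferase, allowing selection of stably transduced cells.

Two points in the record do not agree. The catalogue lists the promoter as pCMV, but no CMV promoter is annotated in the feature table; the layout suggests that the fusion is transcribed from the 5' LTR, as is usual for MSCV vectors. The catalogue also gives an approximate total size of 10 kb, whereas the deposited full sequence is about 9 kb. The associated publication concerns the contribution of BTK and Vav1 to Dectin1-dependent phagocytosis of Candida albicans in macrophages, consistent with using this construct to express and image BTK in such cells.
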