Addgene plasmid #50043: pMSCV-BTK-mCherry
Purpose: Expression of BTK-mCherry in mammalian cells
Depositing lab: Hidde Ploegh. Depositing organization: Whitehead Institute for Biomedical Research. Publication: Bruton's Tyrosine Kinase (BTK) and Vav1 contribute to Dectin1-dependent phagocytosis of Candida albicans in macrophages. Strijbis K, Tafesse FG, Fairn GD, Witte MD, Dougan SK, Watson N, Spooner E, Esteban A, Vyas VK, Fink GR, Grinstein S, Ploegh HL. PLoS Pathog. 2013 Jun;9(6):e1003446. doi: 10.1371/journal.ppat.1003446. Epub 2013 Jun 27. PubMed 23825946.
Backbone
  Vector backbone: pMSCV
  Backbone manufacturer: Clontech
  Backbone size w/o insert (bp): 7000
  Total vector size (bp): 10000
  Vector type: Mammalian Expression, Retroviral
  Selectable markers: Puromycin
Growth in bacteria
  Bacterial resistance: Ampicillin, 100 μg/mL
  Growth temperature: 30°C
  Growth strain: DH5alpha
  Copy number: Unknown
Gene/Insert
  Gene/Insert name: BTK
  Species: M. musculus (mouse)
  Insert size (bp): 3000
  Entrez Gene: Btk (a.k.a. xid)
  Promoter: pCMV
  Tag / fusion protein: mCherry (C terminal on insert)
  Cloning method: Restriction Enzyme; 5′ cloning site XhoI (not destroyed); 3′ cloning site AvrII (not destroyed)
  Sequencing primers: 5′ CGCTTCAAGGTGCACATGGAG; 3′ CACGATGGTGTAGTCCTCGTTGTG
Terms and licenses: Academic/Nonprofit Terms; Industry Terms: Not Available to Industry
How to cite: pMSCV-BTK-mCherry was a gift from Hidde Ploegh (Addgene plasmid # 50043 ; http://n2t.net/addgene:50043 ; RRID:Addgene_50043)
