>Addgene plasmid #50043 | pMSCV-BTK-mCherry | addgene partial sequence | sequence record 76242 | pLXSN 5'
CCCTCACTCCTTCTCTAGGCGCCGGAATTAGATCTCTCGAGGCCACCATGGCTGCAGTGATACTGGAGAG
CATCTTTCTGAAGCGCTCCCAGCAGAAAAAGAAAACATCACCTTTAAACTTCAAGAAGCGCCTGTTTCTC
TTGACTGTACACAAACTTTCATACTATGAATATGACTTTGAACGTGGGAGAAGAGGCAGTAAGAAAGGTT
CAATAGATGTTGAGAAGATCACCTGTGTTGAAACAGTAATTCCTGAAAAAAATCCCCCACCAGAAAGACA
GATTCCGAGGAGAGGTGAGGAGTCTAGTGAAATGGAACAGATTTCAATCATTGAAAGGTTCCCGTACCCA
TTCCAGGTTGTATATGATGAAGGACCTCTCTATGTTTTCTCCCCAACTGAAGAGCTGAGAAAGCGCTGGA
TTCACCAGCTCAAAAATGTAATCCGGTACAATAGTGACCTGGTACAGAAATACCATCCTTGCTTCTGGAT
TGATGGACAGTATCTCTGCTGCTCTCAGACAGCCAAGAATGCTATGGGCTGCCAAATTTTGGAGAACAGG
AATGGAAGCTTAAAACCTGGGAGTTCTCATCGAAAAACGAAAAAGCCTCTTCCCCCTACCCCAGAGGAAG
ATCAGATCTTGAAAAAACCGCTTCCCCCGGAGCCAACAGCAGCACCAATCTCCACAACCGAGCTGAAAAA
GGTCGTGGCCCTTTATGATTACATGCCAATGAACGCAAATGACTTACAATTGCGAAAGGGCGAGGAGTAT
TTTATCCTGGAGGAGAGCAACCTACCGTGGTGGCGAGCACGAGATAAAAATGGGCAGGAAGGCTACATCC
CAAGTAACTATATCACTGAAGCTGAGGACTCCATAGAGATGTATGAGTGGTATTCCAAGCACATGACTCG
AAGTCAAGCTGAGCAACTGCTAAAGCAAGAGGGGAAAGA
