>Addgene plasmid #50043 | pMSCV-BTK-mCherry | addgene partial sequence | sequence record 76733 | MSCV-rev 5'-CAGCGGGGCTGCTAAAGCGCATGC-3'
GCGCGCTCGTACTGTTCCACGATGGTGTAGTCCTCGTTGTGGGAGGTGATGTCCAGCTTGATGTTGACGT
TGTAGGCGCCGGGCAGCTGCACGGGCTTCTTGGCCTTGTAGGTGGTCTTGACCTCGGCGTCGTAGTGGCC
GCCGTCCTTCAGCTTCAGCCTCTGCTTGATCTCGCCCTTCAGGGCGCCGTCCTCGGGGTACATCCGCTCG
GAGGAGGCCTCCCAGCCCATGGTCTTCTTCTGCATTACGGGGCCGTCGGAGGGGAAGTTGGTGCCGCGCA
GCTTCACCTTGTAGATGAACTCGCCGTCCTGCAGGGAGGAGTCCTGGGTCACGGTCACCACGCCGCCGTC
CTCGAAGTTCATCACGCGCTCCCACTTGAAGCCCTCGGGGAAGGACAGCTTCAAGTANTCGGGGATGTCG
GCGGGGTGCTTCACGTAGGCCTTGGAGCCGTACATGAACTGAGGGGACAGGATGTCCCAGG
