>Addgene plasmid #50043 | pMSCV-BTK-mCherry | addgene partial sequence | sequence record 77429 | MSCV-rev 5'-CAGCGGGGCTGCTAAAGCGCATGC-3'
ACCCGGTAGAATTCCCTACTTGTACAGCTCGTCCATGCCGCCGGTGGAGTGGCGGCCCTCGGCGCGCTCG
TACTGTTCCACGATGGTGTAGTCCTCGTTGTGGGAGGTGATGTCCAGCTTGATGTTGACGTTGTAGGCGC
CGGGCAGCTGCACGGGCTTCTTGGCCTTGTAGGTGGTCTTGACCTCGGCGTCGTAGTGGCCGCCGTCCTT
CAGCTTCAGCCTCTGCTTGATCTCGCCCTTCAGGGCGCCGTCCTCGGGGTACATCCGCTCGGAGGAGGCC
TCCCAGCCCATGGTCTTCTTCTGCATTACGGGGCCGTCGGAGGGGAAGTTGGTGCCGCGCAGCTTCACCT
TGTAGATGAACTCGCCGTCCTGCAGGGAGGAGTCCTGGGTCACGGTCACCACGCCGCCGTCCTCGAAGTT
CATCACGCGCTCCCACTTGAAGCCCTCGGGGAAGGACAGCTTCAAGTAGTCGGGGATGTCGGCGGGGTGC
TTCACGTAGGCCTTGGAGCCGTACATGAACTGAGGGGACAGGATGTCCCAGGCGAAGGGTA
