>Addgene plasmid #50043 | pMSCV-BTK-mCherry | addgene partial sequence | sequence record 78135 | mCherry-R 5'-TTGGTCACCTTCAGCTTGG-3'
CTCGCCCTCGATCTCGAACTCGTGGCCGTTCACGGAGCCCTCCATGTGCACCTTGAAGCGCATGAACTCC
TTGATGATGGCCATGTTATCCTCCTCGCCCTTGCTCACTGATCCTCCTCCTCCTGATCCTCCTCCTCCCC
TAGGGGATTCTTCATCCATCACATCTAGAATGTTACTCAAGAGAATTTTGAAACTAGGACGTTCATCTGC
TTTCTCGTGCCAGCAGCTGTACATGATGGTATATACCCTCTCTGATGCCAGATGAGGCCTGTAGAGACGT
AAGCCTTGAGCAATGTGTTCTGCTGTCTCACTGTTAGTAAATCTCTCATACGGCATCTTCCCCAGGGAGT
AGATCTCCCACATTAAAACCCCAAAAGCCCAGATGTCAGATTTGCTGCTGAACTTGCTATACATAAGCAC
TTCTGGTGGAGACCACCGGACTGGAAACTTGGAGCCTACAGAGCTGGTGTACTCATCATCAAGGACATAC
CTAGACAGGCCAAAGTCAGATACTTTCACAACTCCTTGATCGTTTACCAAACAGTTTCGAGCTGCCAGGT
CTCTGTGAAGGAACTGCTTCGACTCCAAGTATTCCATTGCTTCACAGACATCTTTGCACATCTCAAGCAG
CTGCTGTGTCTGGAAGCGGTGCCGCATCTCCCTCAGGTAGTTCAAGAGGCAGCCATTAGCCATGTACTCG
GTGATGATGAAGATGGGGCGTTGTTTGGTGCAGACGCCATACAACTGCACCAGCTTCTCATGGGAAAGAT
TCATCATGACTTTGGCTTCTTCAATGAATTCATCCTCCGACATGGAACCTTCTCTGATCATCTTGATGGC
CACATCATATTGGCCCCTCCACTTCCCATATTTCACGACACCGAATTGTCCAGTCCCAAGCTCCTT
